>Addgene plasmid #166448 | Lenti-Cry2-mCherry-coiled coil | addgene full sequence | sequence record 329698 | Addgene NGS Result
TGGAAGGGCTAATTCACTCCCAAAGAAGACAAGATATCCTTGATCTGTGGATCTACCACACACAAGGCTA
CTTCCCTGATTAGCAGAACTACACACCAGGGCCAGGGGTCAGATATCCACTGACCTTTGGATGGTGCTAC
AAGCTAGTACCAGTTGAGCCAGATAAGGTAGAAGAGGCCAATAAAGGAGAGAACACCAGCTTGTTACACC
CTGTGAGCCTGCATGGGATGGATGACCCGGAGAGAGAAGTGTTAGAGTGGAGGTTTGACAGCCGCCTAGC
ATTTCATCACGTGGCCCGAGAGCTGCATCCGGAGTACTTCAAGAACTGCTGATATCGAGCTTGCTACAAG
GGACTTTCCGCTGGGGACTTTCCAGGGAGGCGTGGCCTGGGCGGGACTGGGGAGTGGCGAGCCCTCAGAT
CCTGCATATAAGCAGCTGCTTTTTGCCTGTACTGGGTCTCTCTGGTTAGACCAGATCTGAGCCTGGGAGC
TCTCTGGCTAACTAGGGAACCCACTGCTTAAGCCTCAATAAAGCTTGCCTTGAGTGCTTCAAGTAGTGTG
TGCCCGTCTGTTGTGTGACTCTGGTAACTAGAGATCCCTCAGACCCTTTTAGTCAGTGTGGAAAATCTCT
AGCAGTGGCGCCCGAACAGGGACTTGAAAGCGAAAGGGAAACCAGAGGAGCTCTCTCGACGCAGGACTCG
GCTTGCTGAAGCGCGCACGGCAAGAGGCGAGGGGCGGCGACTGGTGAGTACGCCAAAAATTTTGACTAGC
GGAGGCTAGAAGGAGAGAGATGGGTGCGAGAGCGTCAGTATTAAGCGGGGGAGAATTAGATCGCGATGGG
AAAAAATTCGGTTAAGGCCAGGGGGAAAGAAAAAATATAAATTAAAACATATAGTATGGGCAAGCAGGGA
GCTAGAACGATTCGCAGTTAATCCTGGCCTGTTAGAAACATCAGAAGGCTGTAGACAAATACTGGGACAG
CTACAACCATCCCTTCAGACAGGATCAGAAGAACTTAGATCATTATATAATACAGTAGCAACCCTCTATT
GTGTGCATCAAAGGATAGAGATAAAAGACACCAAGGAAGCTTTAGACAAGATAGAGGAAGAGCAAAACAA
AAGTAAGACCACCGCACAGCAAGCGGCCGGCCGCTGATCTTCAGACCTGGAGGAGGAGATATGAGGGACA
ATTGGAGAAGTGAATTATATAAATATAAAGTAGTAAAAATTGAACCATTAGGAGTAGCACCCACCAAGGC
AAAGAGAAGAGTGGTGCAGAGAGAAAAAAGAGCAGTGGGAATAGGAGCTTTGTTCCTTGGGTTCTTGGGA
GCAGCAGGAAGCACTATGGGCGCAGCGTCAATGACGCTGACGGTACAGGCCAGACAATTATTGTCTGGTA
TAGTGCAGCAGCAGAACAATTTGCTGAGGGCTATTGAGGCGCAACAGCATCTGTTGCAACTCACAGTCTG
GGGCATCAAGCAGCTCCAGGCAAGAATCCTGGCTGTGGAAAGATACCTAAAGGATCAACAGCTCCTGGGG
ATTTGGGGTTGCTCTGGAAAACTCATTTGCACCACTGCTGTGCCTTGGAATGCTAGTTGGAGTAATAAAT
CTCTGGAACAGATTTGGAATCACACGACCTGGATGGAGTGGGACAGAGAAATTAACAATTACACAAGCTT
AATACACTCCTTAATTGAAGAATCGCAAAACCAGCAAGAAAAGAATGAACAAGAATTATTGGAATTAGAT
AAATGGGCAAGTTTGTGGAATTGGTTTAACATAACAAATTGGCTGTGGTATATAAAATTATTCATAATGA
TAGTAGGAGGCTTGGTAGGTTTAAGAATAGTTTTTGCTGTACTTTCTATAGTGAATAGAGTTAGGCAGGG
ATATTCACCATTATCGTTTCAGACCCACCTCCCAACCCCGAGGGGACCCGACAGGCCCGAAGGAATAGAA
GAAGAAGGTGGAGAGAGAGACAGAGACAGATCCATTCGATTAGTGAACGGATCTCGACGGTATCGCCGAA
TTCACAAATGGCAGTATTCATCCACAATTTTAAAAGAAAAGGGGGGATTGGGGGGTACAGTGCAGGGGAA
AGAATAGTAGACATAATAGCAACAGACATACAAACTAAAGAATTACAAAAACAAATTACAAAAATTCAAA
ATTTTCGGGTTTATTACAGGGACAGCAGAGATCCAGTTTGGACTAGTCGTGAGGCTCCGGTGCCCGTCAG
TGGGCAGAGCGCACATCGCCCACAGTCCCCGAGAAGTTGGGGGGAGGGGTCGGCAATTGAACCGGTGCCT
AGAGAAGGTGGCGCGGGGTAAACTGGGAAAGTGATGTCGTGTACTGGCTCCGCCTTTTTCCCGAGGGTGG
GGGAGAACCGTATATAAGTGCAGTAGTCGCCGTGAACGTTCTTTTTCGCAACGGGTTTGCCGCCAGAACA
CAGGTAAGTGCCGTGTGTGGTTCCCGCGGGCCTGGCCTCTTTACGGGTTATGGCCCTTGCGTGCCTTGAA
TTACTTCCACCTGGCTGCAGTACGTGATTCTTGATCCCGAGCTTCGGGTTGGAAGTGGGTGGGAGAGTTC
GAGGCCTTGCGCTTAAGGAGCCCCTTCGCCTCGTGCTTGAGTTGAGGCCTGGCCTGGGCGCTGGGGCCGC
CGCGTGCGAATCTGGTGGCACCTTCGCGCCTGTCTCGCTGCTTTCGATAAGTCTCTAGCCATTTAAAATT
TTTGATGACCTGCTGCGACGCTTTTTTTCTGGCAAGATAGTCTTGTAAATGCGGGCCAAGATCTGCACAC
TGGTATTTCGGTTTTTGGGGCCGCGGGCGGCGACGGGGCCCGTGCGTCCCAGCGCACATGTTCGGCGAGG
CGGGGCCTGCGAGCGCGGCCACCGAGAATCGGACGGGGGTAGTCTCAAGCTGGCCGGCCTGCTCTGGTGC
CTGGCCTCGCGCCGCCGTGTATCGCCCCGCCCTGGGCGGCAAGGCTGGCCCGGTCGGCACCAGTTGCGTG
AGCGGAAAGATGGCCGCTTCCCGGCCCTGCTGCAGGGAGCTCAAAATGGAGGACGCGGCGCTCGGGAGAG
CGGGCGGGTGAGTCACCCACACAAAGGAAAAGGGCCTTTCCGTCCTCAGCCGTCGCTTCATGTGACTCCA
CGGAGTACCGGGCGCCGTCCAGGCACCTCGATTAGTTCTCGAGCTTTTGGAGTACGTCGTCTTTAGGTTG
GGGGGAGGGGTTTTATGCGATGGAGTTTCCCCACACTGAGTGGGTGGAGACTGAAGTTAGGCCAGCTTGG
CACTTGATGTAATTCTCCTTGGAATTTGCCCTTTTTGAGTTTGGATCTTGGTTCATTCTCAAGCCTCAGA
CAGTGGTTCAAAGTTTTTTTCTTCCATTTCAGGTGTCGTGAAGCGGCCGCACCGGTCTGCAGGCCACCAT
GGACCCCAAGAAGAAGAGGAAGGTGAGCAACTCCAACCAGCAGCAACAGATGCGACTGCAGCAACTGCAG
ATGGAGAAGGAGAGGCTGCGGCTGAAACAGCAAGAACTGCTTCGGCAGGCAATGCGGAATATCAATCCCA
GCACAGCAAATTCTCCAAAATGTCAGGAGTTAGCCCTGCGTAGCCAGTTACCAACACTGGAGCAGGATGG
TCTCGAGTCTAGAGGATCCATGGTGTCTAAAGGCGAGGAGGATAACATGGCTATAATCAAGGAATTTATG
AGGTTCAAGGTGCATATGGAGGGATCTGTGAACGGTCACGAGTTCGAAATCGAGGGCGAAGGCGAGGGGC
GACCCTATGAAGGGACACAGACGGCCAAACTGAAGGTGACCAAGGGTGGCCCCCTGCCTTTCGCCTGGGA
CATCCTGTCACCCCAGTTTATGTACGGCTCTAAGGCTTACGTTAAGCACCCTGCCGATATTCCGGACTAC
TTGAAACTGAGCTTCCCTGAAGGGTTCAAGTGGGAACGGGTAATGAATTTTGAGGATGGCGGTGTAGTCA
CAGTTACCCAGGACAGCTCTCTTCAGGACGGAGAATTTATCTATAAGGTTAAACTTCGGGGCACTAACTT
CCCATCAGACGGCCCCGTGATGCAGAAGAAAACTATGGGCTGGGAAGCCAGCTCAGAACGCATGTATCCC
GAGGACGGAGCACTGAAGGGAGAAATCAAGCAGCGACTCAAGCTGAAGGATGGGGGACATTATGATGCTG
AGGTCAAAACCACCTATAAGGCCAAGAAACCCGTTCAGCTTCCTGGGGCATACAACGTGAATATCAAACT
GGATATTACATCCCATAACGAAGACTATACCATCGTGGAACAGTACGAGCGGGCCGAGGGCAGACATAGC
ACAGGGGGCATGGATGAATTGTACAAGGCGGCCACGCGTATGAAGATGGACAAAAAGACTATAGTTTGGT
TTAGAAGAGACCTAAGGATTGAGGATAATCCTGCATTAGCAGCAGCTGCTCACGAAGGATCTGTTTTTCC
TGTCTTCATTTGGTGTCCTGAAGAAGAAGGACAGTTTTATCCTGGAAGAGCTTCAAGATGGTGGATGAAA
CAATCACTTGCTCACTTATCTCAATCCTTGAAGGCTCTTGGATCTGACCTCACTTTAATCAAAACCCACA
ACACGATTTCAGCGATCTTGGATTGTATCCGCGTTACCGGTGCTACAAAAGTCGTCTTTAACCACCTCTA
TGATCCTGTTTCGTTAGTTCGGGACCATACCGTAAAGGAGAAGCTGGTGGAACGTGGGATCTCTGTGCAA
AGCTACAATGGAGATCTATTGTATGAACCGTGGGAGATATACTGCGAAAAGGGCAAACCTTTTACGAGTT
TCAATTCTTACTGGAAGAAATGCTTAGATATGTCGATTGAATCCGTTATGCTTCCTCCTCCTTGGCGGTT
GATGCCAATAACTGCAGCGGCTGAAGCGATTTGGGCGTGTTCGATTGAAGAACTAGGGCTGGAGAATGAG
GCCGAGAAACCGAGCAATGCGTTGTTAACTAGAGCTTGGTCTCCAGGATGGAGCAATGCTGATAAGTTAC
TAAATGAGTTCATCGAGAAGCAGTTGATAGATTATGCAAAGAACAGCAAGAAAGTTGTTGGGAATTCTAC
TTCACTACTTTCTCCGTATCTCCATTTCGGGGAAATAAGCGTCAGACACGTTTTCCAGTGTGCCCGGATG
AAACAAATTATATGGGCAAGAGATAAGAACAGTGAAGGAGAAGAAAGTGCAGATCTTTTTCTTAGGGGAA
TCGGTTTAAGAGAGTATTCTCGGTATATATGTTTCAACTTCCCGTTTACTCACGAGCAATCGTTGTTGAG
TCATCTTCGGTTTTTCCCTTGGGATGCTGATGTTGATAAGTTCAAGGCCTGGAGACAAGGCAGGACCGGT
TATCCGTTGGTGGATGCCGGAATGAGAGAGCTTTGGGCTACCGGATGGATGCATAACAGAATAAGAGTGA
TTGTTTCAAGCTTTGCTGTGAAGTTTCTTCTCCTTCCATGGAAATGGGGAATGAAGTATTTCTGGGATAC
ACTTTTGGATGCTGATTTGGAATGTGACATCCTTGGCTGGCAGTATATCTCTGGGAGTATCCCCGATGGC
CACGAGCTTGATCGCTTGGACAATCCCGCGTTACAAGGCGCCAAATATGACCCAGAAGGTGAGTACATAA
GGCAATGGCTTCCCGAGCTTGCGAGATTGCCAACTGAATGGATCCATCATCCATGGGACGCTCCTTTAAC
CGTACTCAAAGCTTCTGGTGTGGAACTCGGAACAAACTATGCGAAACCCATTGTAGACATCGACACAGCT
CGTGAGCTACTAGCTAAAGCTATTTCAAGAACCCGTGAAGCACAGATCATGATCGGAGCAGCAGCCCGGG
ATCCACCGGTCGCCACCGGTTCAGGGAGCGGATCCGGCTCAGGGAGTGCGGCCGCAACTCCCACCTGCAA
CATGCGTGACTGAATCGATAGATCCTAATCAACCTCTGGATTACAAAATTTGTGAAAGATTGACTGGTAT
TCTTAACTATGTTGCTCCTTTTACGCTATGTGGATACGCTGCTTTAATGCCTTTGTATCATGCTATTGCT
TCCCGTATGGCTTTCATTTTCTCCTCCTTGTATAAATCCTGGTTGCTGTCTCTTTATGAGGAGTTGTGGC
CCGTTGTCAGGCAACGTGGCGTGGTGTGCACTGTGTTTGCTGACGCAACCCCCACTGGTTGGGGCATTGC
CACCACCTGTCAGCTCCTTTCCGGGACTTTCGCTTTCCCCCTCCCTATTGCCACGGCGGAACTCATCGCC
GCCTGCCTTGCCCGCTGCTGGACAGGGGCTCGGCTGTTGGGCACTGACAATTCCGTGGTGTTGTCGGGGA
AATCATCGTCCTTTCCTTGGCTGCTCGCCTGTGTTGCCACCTGGATTCTGCGCGGGACGTCCTTCTGCTA
CGTCCCTTCGGCCCTCAATCCAGCGGACCTTCCTTCCCGCGGCCTGCTGCCGGCTCTGCGGCCTCTTCCG
CGTCTTCGCCTTCGCCCTCAGACGAGTCGGATCTCCCTTTGGGCCGCCTCCCCGCCTGAGATCCTTTAAG
ACCAATGACTTACAAGGCAGCTGTAGATCTTAGCCACTTTTTAAAAGAAAAGGGGGGACTGGAAGGGCTA
ATTCACTCCCAACGAAGACAAGATCTGCTTTTTGCTTGTACTGGGTCTCTCTGGTTAGACCAGATCTGAG
CCTGGGAGCTCTCTGGCTAACTAGGGAACCCACTGCTTAAGCCTCAATAAAGCTTGCCTTGAGTGCTTCA
AGTAGTGTGTGCCCGTCTGTTGTGTGACTCTGGTAACTAGAGATCCCTCAGACCCTTTTAGTCAGTGTGG
AAAATCTCTAGCAGTAGTAGTTCATGTCATCTTATTATTCAGTATTTATAACTTGCAAAGAAATGAATAT
CAGAGAGTGAGAGGCCCGGGTTAATTAAGGAAAGGGCTAGATCATTCTTGAAGACGAAAGGGCCTCGTGA
TACGCCTATTTTTATAGGTTAATGTCATGATAATAATGGTTTCTTAGACGTCAGGTGGCACTTTTCGGGG
AAATGTGCGCGGAACCCCTATTTGTTTATTTTTCTAAATACATTCAAATATGTATCCGCTCATGAGACAA
TAACCCTGATAAATGCTTCAATAATATTGAAAAAGGAAGAGTATGAGTATTCAACATTTCCGTGTCGCCC
TTATTCCCTTTTTTGCGGCATTTTGCCTTCCTGTTTTTGCTCACCCAGAAACGCTGGTGAAAGTAAAAGA
TGCTGAAGATCAGTTGGGTGCACGAGTGGGTTACATCGAACTGGATCTCAACAGCGGTAAGATCCTTGAG
AGTTTTCGCCCCGAAGAACGTTTTCCAATGATGAGCACTTTTAAAGTTCTGCTATGTGGCGCGGTATTAT
CCCGTGTTGACGCCGGGCAAGAGCAACTCGGTCGCCGCATACACTATTCTCAGAATGACTTGGTTGAGTA
CTCACCAGTCACAGAAAAGCATCTTACGGATGGCATGACAGTAAGAGAATTATGCAGTGCTGCCATAACC
ATGAGTGATAACACTGCGGCCAACTTACTTCTGACAACGATCGGAGGACCGAAGGAGCTAACCGCTTTTT
TGCACAACATGGGGGATCATGTAACTCGCCTTGATCGTTGGGAACCGGAGCTGAATGAAGCCATACCAAA
CGACGAGCGTGACACCACGATGCCTGTAGCAATGGCAACAACGTTGCGCAAACTATTAACTGGCGAACTA
CTTACTCTAGCTTCCCGGCAACAATTAATAGACTGGATGGAGGCGGATAAAGTTGCAGGACCACTTCTGC
GCTCGGCCCTTCCGGCTGGCTGGTTTATTGCTGATAAATCTGGAGCCGGTGAGCGTGGGTCTCGCGGTAT
CATTGCAGCACTGGGGCCAGATGGTAAGCCCTCCCGTATCGTAGTTATCTACACGACGGGGAGTCAGGCA
ACTATGGATGAACGAAATAGACAGATCGCTGAGATAGGTGCCTCACTGATTAAGCATTGGTAACTGTCAG
ACCAAGTTTACTCATATATACTTTAGATTGATTTAAAACTTCATTTTTAATTTAAAAGGATCTAGGTGAA
GATCCTTTTTGATAATCTCATGACCAAAATCCCTTAACGTGAGTTTTCGTTCCACTGAGCGTCAGACCCC
GTAGAAAAGATCAAAGGATCTTCTTGAGATCCTTTTTTTCTGCGCGTAATCTGCTGCTTGCAAACAAAAA
AACCACCGCTACCAGCGGTGGTTTGTTTGCCGGATCAAGAGCTACCAACTCTTTTTCCGAAGGTAACTGG
CTTCAGCAGAGCGCAGATACCAAATACTGTTCTTCTAGTGTAGCCGTAGTTAGGCCACCACTTCAAGAAC
TCTGTAGCACCGCCTACATACCTCGCTCTGCTAATCCTGTTACCAGTGGCTGCTGCCAGTGGCGATAAGT
CGTGTCTTACCGGGTTGGACTCAAGACGATAGTTACCGGATAAGGCGCAGCGGTCGGGCTGAACGGGGGG
TTCGTGCACACAGCCCAGCTTGGAGCGAACGACCTACACCGAACTGAGATACCTACAGCGTGAGCTATGA
GAAAGCGCCACGCTTCCCGAAGGGAGAAAGGCGGACAGGTATCCGGTAAGCGGCAGGGTCGGAACAGGAG
AGCGCACGAGGGAGCTTCCAGGGGGAAACGCCTGGTATCTTTATAGTCCTGTCGGGTTTCGCCACCTCTG
ACTTGAGCGTCGATTTTTGTGATGCTCGTCAGGGGGGCGGAGCCTATGGAAAAACGCCAGCAACGCGGCC
TTTTTACGGTTCCTGGCCTTTTGCTGGCCTTTTGCTCACATGTTCTTTCCTGCGTTATCCCCTGATTCTG
TGGATAACCGTATTACCGCCTTTGAGTGAGCTGATACCGCTCGCCGCAGCCGAACGACCGAGCGCAGCGA
GTCAGTGAGCGAGGAAGCGGAAGAGCGCCCAATACGCAAACCGCCTCTCCCCGCGCGTTGGCCGATTCAT
TAATGCAGCAAGCTCATGGCTGACTAATTTTTTTTATTTATGCAGAGGCCGAGGCCGCCTCGGCCTCTGA
GCTATTCCAGAAGTAGTGAGGAGGCTTTTTTGGAGGCCTAGGCTTTTGCAAAAAGCTCCCCGTGGCACGA
CAGGTTTCCCGACTGGAAAGCGGGCAGTGAGCGCAACGCAATTAATGTGAGTTAGCTCACTCATTAGGCA
CCCCAGGCTTTACACTTTATGCTTCCGGCTCGTATGTTGTGTGGAATTGTGAGCGGATAACAATTTCACA
CAGGAAACAGCTATGACATGATTACGAATTTCACAAATAAAGCATTTTTTTCACTGCATTCTAGTTGTGG
TTTGTCCAAACTCATCAATGTATCTTATCATGTCTGGATCAACTGGATAACTCAAGCTAACCAAAATCAT
CCCAAACTTCCCACCCCATACCCTATTACCACTGCCAATTACCTGTGGTTTCATTTACTCTAAACCTGTG
ATTCCTCTGAATTATTTTCATTTTAAAGAAATTGTATTTGTTAAATATGTACTACAAACTTAGTAGT
Features (pLannotate 1.2.2; 25 found; start..end, strand, type, name):
    377..634     +  LTR            5' LTR (truncated): truncated 5' long terminal repeat (LTR) from HIV-1
    681..806     +  misc_feature   HIV-1 Ψ: packaging signal of human immunodeficiency virus type 1
    790..1128    +  CDS            HIV-1 gag (fragment): gag protein from human immunodeficiency virus 1; gag
   1303..1536    +  misc_feature   RRE: The Rev response element (RRE) of HIV-1 allows for Rev-dependent mRNA export from the nucleus to the cytoplasm.
   1913..2013    +  CDS            Rev (fragment): human immunodeficiency virus 1 (HIV-1) Rev protein; rev; enhances nuclear export of unspliced and incompletely spliced viral mRNAs
   2058..2175    +  misc_feature   cPPT/CTS: central polypurine tract and central termination sequence of HIV-1
   2223..3401    +  promoter       EF-1α promoter: strong constitutive promoter for human elongation factor EF-1α
   3525..3641    +  CDS            YAP1 (fragment): YAP1_HUMAN - Also known as YAP65. Experimental evidence at protein level: Swiss-Prot protein existence level 1. [Isoform 3]: Activates the C-terminal fragment (CTF) of ERBB4 (isoform 3). From Homo sapiens (Human).
   3660..4367    +  CDS            mCherry: mCherry is a basic (constitutively fluorescent) red fluorescent protein published in 2004, derived from Discosoma sp.. It is reported to be a very rapidly-maturing monomer with low acid sensitivity.
   4380..5873    +  CDS            CRY2PHR: N-terminal photolyase homology region of Arabidopsis thaliana cryptochrome 2 binds to CIB1 upon exposure to blue light (Kennedy et al., 2010)
   5874..5890    +  misc_feature   MCS (fragment): multiple cloning site
   5977..6565    +  misc_feature   WPRE: woodchuck hepatitis virus posttranscriptional regulatory element
   6573..6638    +  CDS            nef (fragment): NEF_HV1Z2 - Experimental evidence at protein level: Swiss-Prot protein existence level 1. Extracellular Nef protein targets CD4(+) T-lymphocytes for apoptosis by interacting with CXCR4 surface receptors. From Human immunodeficiency virus type 1 group M subtype D (isolate Z2/CDC-Z34) (HIV-1).
   6640..6873    +  LTR            3' LTR (ΔU3): self-inactivating 3' long terminal repeat (LTR) from HIV-1
   7078..7182    +  promoter       AmpR promoter: bla
   7183..8043    +  CDS            AmpR: β-lactamase; bla; confers resistance to ampicillin, carbenicillin, and related antibiotics
   8214..8802    +  rep_origin     ori: high-copy-number ColE1/pMB1/pBR322/pUC origin of replication
   8985..9039    +  CDS            lacI (fragment): lac repressor; lacI; The lac repressor binds to the lac operator to inhibit transcription in E. coli. This inhibition can be relieved by adding lactose or isopropyl-β-D-thiogalactopyranoside (IPTG).
   9045..9138    +  rep_origin     SV40 ori (fragment): SV40 origin of replication
   9163..9200    +  CDS            lacI (fragment): lac repressor; lacI; The lac repressor binds to the lac operator to inhibit transcription in E. coli. This inhibition can be relieved by adding lactose or isopropyl-β-D-thiogalactopyranoside (IPTG).
   9213..9234    +  protein_bind   CAP binding site: CAP binding activates transcription in the presence of cAMP. E. coli catabolite activator protein
   9249..9279    +  promoter       lac promoter: promoter for the E. coli lac operon
   9287..9303    +  protein_bind   lac operator: The lac repressor binds to the lac operator to inhibit transcription in E. coli. This inhibition can be relieved by adding lactose or isopropyl-β-D-thiogalactopyranoside (IPTG). lac repressor encoded by lacI
   9337..9420    +  polyA_signal   SV40 poly(A) signal (fragment): SV40 polyadenylation signal
   9587..329     +  CDS            nef (fragment) (across the origin): NEF_HV1BR - Experimental evidence at protein level: Swiss-Prot protein existence level 1. Extracellular Nef protein targets CD4(+) T-lymphocytes for apoptosis by interacting with CXCR4 surface receptors (PubMed:14990729). From Human immunodeficiency virus type 1 group M subtype B (isolate BRU/LAI) (HIV-1).
