[The description below was written by a language model from this plasmid's Addgene catalogue record and pLannotate feature annotations shown in this document.]
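Description:
Lenti-Cry2-mCherry-coiled coil is a lentiviral transfer plasmid built on the pHAGE backbone for expressing a light-responsive fusion protein in mammalian cells. It is propagated in E. coli through a high-copy ColE1/pUC-type origin and selected with ampicillin via the β-lactamase gene. The HIV-1-derived portion contains a truncated 5' LTR, the Ψ packaging signal with an adjoining gag fragment, the Rev response element for Rev-dependent nuclear export of the genomic RNA, the cPPT/CTS element that aids nuclear import, and a ΔU3 self-inactivating 3' LTR. After integration, transcription therefore depends on the internal promoter rather than on the viral LTR. No mammalian selection marker is annotated.

The payload is driven by the constitutive human EF-1α promoter and followed by a WPRE, which enhances transcript stability and expression. The catalogue describes a fusion of CRY2PHR, mCherry and the YAP coiled-coil domain (residues 298–359). In the annotated sequence the order runs YAP1 fragment, then mCherry, then CRY2PHR, so the coiled coil appears to sit at the N-terminal end despite the order implied by the name. The catalogue links the insert to the human CRY2 gene, but the feature table identifies CRY2PHR as the photolyase homology region of Arabidopsis thaliana cryptochrome 2; only the YAP segment is annotated as human. CRY2PHR is a blue-light-responsive module, and mCherry allows the fusion to be imaged. The associated publication concerns YAP phase separation, which suggests the construct serves as an optogenetic tool for testing whether the coiled-coil domain promotes light-induced condensate formation, although the record does not state this explicitly.
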