Addgene plasmid #166448: Lenti-Cry2-mCherry-coiled coil
Purpose: Expresses fusion of CRY2PHR with mCherry and YAP Coiled-coil domain
Depositing lab: Shuguo Sun. Depositing organization: Huazhong University of Science & Technology. Publication: Interferon-gamma induces tumor resistance to anti-PD-1 immunotherapy by promoting YAP phase separation. Yu M, Peng Z, Qin M, Liu Y, Wang J, Zhang C, Lin J, Dong T, Wang L, Li S, Yang Y, Xu S, Guo W, Zhang X, Shi M, Peng H, Luo X, Zhang H, Zhang L, Li Y, Yang XP, Sun S. Mol Cell. 2021 Feb 13. pii: S1097-2765(21)00010-1. doi: 10.1016/j.molcel.2021.01.010. PubMed 33606996.
Backbone
  Vector backbone: pHAGE
  Vector type: Lentiviral
Growth in bacteria
  Bacterial resistance: Ampicillin, 100 μg/mL
  Growth temperature: 37°C
  Growth strain: NEB Stable
  Copy number: High Copy
Gene/Insert
  Gene/Insert name: Cry2, mCherry, coiled coil(298-359)
  Species: H. sapiens (human)
  Entrez Gene: CRY2 (a.k.a. HCRY2, PHLL2)
  Cloning method: Gibson Cloning
Terms and licenses: Academic/Nonprofit Terms; Industry Terms: Not Available to Industry
How to cite: Lenti-Cry2-mCherry-coiled coil was a gift from Shuguo Sun (Addgene plasmid # 166448 ; http://n2t.net/addgene:166448 ; RRID:Addgene_166448)
